>Addgene plasmid #143940 | TFORF1223 | addgene full sequence | sequence record 404601 | Addgene NGS Result
TTAATGTAGTCTTATGCAATACTCTTGTAGTCTTGCAACATGGTAACGATGAGTTAGCAACATGCCTTAC
AAGGAGAGAAAAAGCACCGTGCATGCCGATTGGTGGAAGTAAGGTGGTACGATCGTGCCTTATTAGGAAG
GCAACAGACGGGTCTGACATGGATTGGACGAACCACTGAATTGCCGCATTGCAGAGATATTGTATTTAAG
TGCCTAGCTCGATACATAAACGGGTCTCTCTGGTTAGACCAGATCTGAGCCTGGGAGCTCTCTGGCTAAC
TAGGGAACCCACTGCTTAAGCCTCAATAAAGCTTGCCTTGAGTGCTTCAAGTAGTGTGTGCCCGTCTGTT
GTGTGACTCTGGTAACTAGAGATCCCTCAGACCCTTTTAGTCAGTGTGGAAAATCTCTAGCAGTGGCGCC
CGAACAGGGACTTGAAAGCGAAAGGGAAACCAGAGGAGCTCTCTCGACGCAGGACTCGGCTTGCTGAAGC
GCGCACGGCAAGAGGCGAGGGGCGGCGACTGGTGAGTACGCCAAAAATTTTGACTAGCGGAGGCTAGAAG
GAGAGAGATGGGTGCGAGAGCGTCAGTATTAAGCGGGGGAGAATTAGATCGCGATGGGAAAAAATTCGGT
TAAGGCCAGGGGGAAAGAAAAAATATAAATTAAAACATATAGTATGGGCAAGCAGGGAGCTAGAACGATT
CGCAGTTAATCCTGGCCTGTTAGAAACATCAGAAGGCTGTAGACAAATACTGGGACAGCTACAACCATCC
CTTCAGACAGGATCAGAAGAACTTAGATCATTATATAATACAGTAGCAACCCTCTATTGTGTGCATCAAA
GGATAGAGATAAAAGACACCAAGGAAGCTTTAGACAAGATAGAGGAAGAGCAAAACAAAAGTAAGACCAC
CGCACAGCAAGCGGCCGCTGATCTTCAGACCTGGAGGAGGAGATATGAGGGACAATTGGAGAAGTGAATT
ATATAAATATAAAGTAGTAAAAATTGAACCATTAGGAGTAGCACCCACCAAGGCAAAGAGAAGAGTGGTG
CAGAGAGAAAAAAGAGCAGTGGGAATAGGAGCTTTGTTCCTTGGGTTCTTGGGAGCAGCAGGAAGCACTA
TGGGCGCAGCGTCAATGACGCTGACGGTACAGGCCAGACAATTATTGTCTGGTATAGTGCAGCAGCAGAA
CAATTTGCTGAGGGCTATTGAGGCGCAACAGCATCTGTTGCAACTCACAGTCTGGGGCATCAAGCAGCTC
CAGGCAAGAATCCTGGCTGTGGAAAGATACCTAAAGGATCAACAGCTCCTGGGGATTTGGGGTTGCTCTG
GAAAACTCATTTGCACCACTGCTGTGCCTTGGAATGCTAGTTGGAGTAATAAATCTCTGGAACAGATTTG
GAATCACACGACCTGGATGGAGTGGGACAGAGAAATTAACAATTACACAAGCTTAATACACTCCTTAATT
GAAGAATCGCAAAACCAGCAAGAAAAGAATGAACAAGAATTATTGGAATTAGATAAATGGGCAAGTTTGT
GGAATTGGTTTAACATAACAAATTGGCTGTGGTATATAAAATTATTCATAATGATAGTAGGAGGCTTGGT
AGGTTTAAGAATAGTTTTTGCTGTACTTTCTATAGTGAATAGAGTTAGGCAGGGATATTCACCATTATCG
TTTCAGACCCACCTCCCAACCCCGAGGGGACCCATGCATTGCATCTCAATTAGTCAGCAACCAGGTGTGG
AAAGTCCCCAGGCTCCCCAGCAGGCAGAAGTATGCAAAGCATGCGTCTCAATTAGTCAGCAACCATAGTC
CCGCCCCTAACTCCGCCCATCCCGCCCCTAACTCCGCCCAGTTCCGCCCATTCTCCGCCCCATGGCTGAC
TAATTTTTTTTATTTATGCAGAGGCCGAGGCCGCCTCGGCCTCTGAGCTATTCCAGAAGTAGTGAGGAGG
CTTTTTTGGAGGCCTAGGCTTTTGCAAAAAGCTTTCTAGAGGTACCACCGGAGCTTACCATGACCGAGTA
CAAGCCCACGGTGCGCCTCGCCACCCGCGACGACGTCCCCAGGGCCGTACGCACCCTCGCCGCCGCGTTC
GCCGACTACCCCGCCACGCGCCACACCGTCGATCCGGACCGCCACATCGAGCGGGTCACCGAGCTGCAAG
AACTCTTCCTCACGCGCGTCGGGCTCGACATCGGCAAGGTGTGGGTCGCGGACGACGGCGCCGCCGTGGC
GGTCTGGACCACGCCGGAGAGCGTCGAAGCGGGGGCGGTGTTCGCCGAGATCGGCCCGCGCATGGCCGAG
TTGAGCGGTTCCCGGCTGGCCGCGCAGCAACAGATGGAAGGCCTCCTGGCGCCGCACCGGCCCAAGGAGC
CCGCGTGGTTCCTGGCCACCGTCGGCGTCTCGCCCGACCACCAGGGCAAGGGTCTGGGCAGCGCCGTCGT
GCTCCCCGGAGTGGAGGCGGCCGAGCGCGCCGGGGTGCCCGCCTTCCTGGAGACCTCCGCGCCCCGCAAC
CTCCCCTTCTACGAGCGGCTCGGCTTCACCGTCACCGCCGACGTCGAGGTGCCCGAAGGACCGCGCACCT
GGTGCATGACCCGCAAGCCCGGTGCCAGTTAACGAATTCTAGATCTTGAGACAAATGGCAGTATTCATCC
ACAATTTTAAAAGAAAAGGGGGGATTGGGGGGTACAGTGCAGGGGAAAGAATAGTAGACATAATAGCAAC
AGACATACAAACTAAAGAATTACAAAAACAAATTACAAAAATTCAAAATTTTCGGGTTTATTACAGGGAC
AGCAGAGATCCACTTTGGCGCCGGCTCGAGGCCTGCAGGTGCAAAGATGGATAAAGTTTTAAACAGAGAG
GAATCTTTGCAGCTAATGGACCTTCTAGGTCTTGAAAGGAGTGGGAATTGGCTCCGGTGCCCGTCAGTGG
GCAGAGCGCACATCGCCCACAGTCCCCGAGAAGTTGGGGGGAGGGGTCGGCAATTGAACCGGTGCCTAGA
GAAGGTGGCGCGGGGTAAACTGGGAAAGTGATGTCGTGTACTGGCTCCGCCTTTTTCCCGAGGGTGGGGG
AGAACCGTATATAAGTGCAGTAGTCGCCGTGAACGTTCTTTTTCGCAACGGGTTTGCCGCCAGAACACAG
GTAAGTGCCGTGTGTGGTTCCCGCGGGCCTGGCCTCTTTACGGGTTATGGCCCTTGCGTGCCTTGAATTA
CTTCCACCTGGCTGCAGTACGTGATTCTTGATCCCGAGCTTCGGGTTGGAAGTGGGTGGGAGAGTTCGAG
GCCTTGCGCTTAAGGAGCCCCTTCGCCTCGTGCTTGAGTTGAGGCCTGGCCTGGGCGCTGGGGCCGCCGC
GTGCGAATCTGGTGGCACCTTCGCGCCTGTCTCGCTGCTTTCGATAAGTCTCTAGCCATTTAAAATTTTT
GATGACCTGCTGCGACGCTTTTTTTCTGGCAAGATAGTCTTGTAAATGCGGGCCAAGATCTGCACACTGG
TATTTCGGTTTTTGGGGCCGCGGGCGGCGACGGGGCCCGTGCGTCCCAGCGCACATGTTCGGCGAGGCGG
GGCCTGCGAGCGCGGCCACCGAGAATCGGACGGGGGTAGTCTCAAGCTGGCCGGCCTGCTCTGGTGCCTG
GCCTCGCGCCGCCGTGTATCGCCCCGCCCTGGGCGGCAAGGCTGGCCCGGTCGGCACCAGTTGCGTGAGC
GGAAAGATGGCCGCTTCCCGGCCCTGCTGCAGGGAGCTCAAAATGGAGGACGCGGCGCTCGGGAGAGCGG
GCGGGTGAGTCACCCACACAAAGGAAAAGGGCCTTTCCGTCCTCAGCCGTCGCTTCATGTGACTCCACGG
AGTACCGGGCGCCGTCCAGGCACCTCGATTAGTTCTCGAGCTTTTGGAGTACGTCGTCTTTAGGTTGGGG
GGAGGGGTTTTATGCGATGGAGTTTCCCCACACTGAGTGGGTGGAGACTGAAGTTAGGCCAGCTTGGCAC
TTGATGTAATTCTCCTTGGAATTTGCCCTTTTTGAGTTTGGATCTTGGTTCATTCTCAAGCCTCAGACAG
TGGTTCAAAGTTTTTTTCTTCCATTTCAGGTGTCGTGAGGCTAGCACCGCCACCATGCAAGCTGTAGTGC
CCTTGAACAAGATGACAGCCATCTCACCAGAACCTCAAACTCTGGCCTCGACTGAACAAAATGAGGTCCC
AAGAGTGGTTACTTCTGGGGAACAAGAAGCTATTTTAAGAGGAAATGCTGCTGATGCAGAGTCTTTCAGA
CAGAGGTTTAGGTGGTTTTGTTACTCAGAAGTAGCTGGACCCAGGAAAGCTCTGAGTCAACTCTGGGAGC
TCTGCAATCAGTGGCTGAGACCAGACATTCACACGAAAGAACAGATTTTAGAGCTTCTGGTGTTTGAGCA
GTTCCTGACCATTTTGCCTGGGGAGATCAGGATTTGGGTAAAGTCACAACATCCTGAGAGTAGTGAGGAA
GTGGTGACCCTAATAGAAGATTTGACCCAGATGCTTGAAGAAAAAGATCCAGTCTCTCAAGATTCTACTG
TTTCCCAAGAGGAGAACTCAAAAGAGGATAAAATGGTCACTGTTTGTCCCAATACTGAGTCCTGTGAATC
TATAACATTGAAGGATGTAGCTGTGAACTTTTCAAGAGGAGAGTGGAAGAAGCTGGAGCCTTTTCAAAAG
GAGCTATATAAGGAAGTGCTACTGGAAAACCTCAGGAACCTAGAATTTCTGGACTTTCCAGTTTCAAAAT
TAGAGTTGATTTCCCAGCTAAAGTGGGTTGAATTGCCATGGCTGCTGGAAGAAGTCTCAAAAAGCTCCCG
ACTAGATGAATCAGCTTTAGATAAAATAATAGAAAGGTGCCTCAGGGATGATGATCATGGCTTGATGGAA
GAATCCCAGCAATATTGTGGCAGCTCAGAGGAGGATCACGGTAATCAGGGAAATTCAAAAGGAAGAGTCG
CACAAAACAAAACTCTTGGGAGTGGCAGTAGGGGTAAGAAATTTGACCCAGATAAAAGCCCCTTTGGACA
TAATTTCAAAGAAACTTCAGACTTAATTAAACATCTGAGAGTCTACTTGAGGAAGAAATCTCGGAGGTAT
AATGAAAGCAAGAAACCCTTCAGTTTTCATTCAGACCTTGTTCTGAACCGCAAGGAGAAAACCGCCGGAG
AAAAGTCACGGAAATCTAATGATGGTGGGAAAGTCCTGAGTCACTCTTCAGCTCTTACTGAACATCAGAA
ACGTCAGAAGATTCATTTGGGGGATAGGTCCCAAAAATGCAGTAAGTGTGGGATAATCTTTATTAGAAGA
TCAACTCTTTCTAGGAGAAAAACCCCTATGTGTGAGAAATGTCGGAAAGATTCATGTCAAGAAGCAGCCT
TAAATAAAGATGAGGGAAATGAGAGTGGAGAAAAAACTCATAAATGTAGTAAGTGTGGAAAAGCCTTTGG
CTATAGCGCCTCACTCACCAAACATCGGAGAATTCACACTGGAGAAAAACCCTATATGTGTAATGAATGT
GGAAAAGCTTTTAGTGATAGTTCATCGCTCACACCACATCATAGAACTCATAGTGGAGAGAAACCCTTCA
AATGTGATGACTGTGGGAAAGGTTTCACCCTAAGTGCTCACCTCATTAAACATCAGAGAATTCATACTGG
AGAAAAACCTTATAAATGTAAAGACTGTGGGAGACCCTTTAGTGACAGTTCATCTCTTATTCAACATCAG
CGAATTCATACTGGAGAAAAACCCTATACATGTAGCAATTGTGGAAAATCCTTCAGTCATAGCTCATCCC
TTTCCAAACATCAGAGAATTCATACTGGAGAGAAACCCTATAAATGTGGCGAATGTGGAAAAGCCTTTAG
GCAGAATTCATGCCTTACCCGGCATCAGAGAATTCACACTGGAGAAAAACCATATTTGTGTAATGATTGC
GGAATGACTTTTAGCCATTTTACGTCTGTGATTTATCATCAAAGACTTCATTCAGGAGAAAAACCCTACA
AATGTAACCAGTGTGAGAAAGCCTTCCCAACCCATTCACTGCTAAGTCGTCATCAGAGAATTCATACTGG
TGTAAAACCTTATAAATGTAAAGAATGTGGGAAGTCCTTCAGTCAGAGTTCATCTCTTAATGAGCACCAC
CGAATTCATACAGGAGAGAAACCCTATGAGTGTAACTATTGTGGTGCAACCTTTAGTCGAAGCTCAATCC
TTGTAGAACACCTAAAAATTCATACCGGAAGGAGAGAATATGAATGTAACGAATGTGAGAAGACATTTAA
AAGTAATTCAGGCCTCATTAGACATCGGGGATTTCACTCTGCAGAGTAGTAATGAACTAGTCCGTAACTT
GAAAGTATTTCGATTTCTTGGCTTTATATATCTTGTGGAAAGGACGACCTGAGCTCCACGAACTGATTGG
AACGCGTTAAGTCGACAATCAACCTCTGGATTACAAAATTTGTGAAAGATTGACTGGTATTCTTAACTAT
GTTGCTCCTTTTACGCTATGTGGATACGCTGCTTTAATGCCTTTGTATCATGCTATTGCTTCCCGTATGG
CTTTCATTTTCTCCTCCTTGTATAAATCCTGGTTGCTGTCTCTTTATGAGGAGTTGTGGCCCGTTGTCAG
GCAACGTGGCGTGGTGTGCACTGTGTTTGCTGACGCAACCCCCACTGGTTGGGGCATTGCCACCACCTGT
CAGCTCCTTTCCGGGACTTTCGCTTTCCCCCTCCCTATTGCCACGGCGGAACTCATCGCCGCCTGCCTTG
CCCGCTGCTGGACAGGGGCTCGGCTGTTGGGCACTGACAATTCCGTGGTGTTGTCGGGGAAATCATCGTC
CTTTCCTTGGCTGCTCGCCTGTGTTGCCACCTGGATTCTGCGCGGGACGTCCTTCTGCTACGTCCCTTCG
GCCCTCAATCCAGCGGACCTTCCTTCCCGCGGCCTGCTGCCGGCTCTGCGGCCTCTTCCGCGTCTTCGCC
TTCGCCCTCAGACGAGTCGGATCTCCCTTTGGGCCGCCTCCCCGCGTCGACTTTAAGACCAATGACTTAC
AAGGCAGCTGTAGATCTTAGCCACTTTTTAAAAGAAAAGGGGGGACTGGAAGGGCTAATTCACTCCCAAC
GAAGACAAGATCTGCTTTTTGCTTGTACTGGGTCTCTCTGGTTAGACCAGATCTGAGCCTGGGAGCTCTC
TGGCTAACTAGGGAACCCACTGCTTAAGCCTCAATAAAGCTTGCCTTGAGTGCTTCAAGTAGTGTGTGCC
CGTCTGTTGTGTGACTCTGGTAACTAGAGATCCCTCAGACCCTTTTAGTCAGTGTGGAAAATCTCTAGCA
GTACGTATAGTAGTTCATGTCATCTTATTATTCAGTATTTATAACTTGCAAAGAAATGAATATCAGAGAG
TGAGAGGAACTTGTTTATTGCAGCTTATAATGGTTACAAATAAAGCAATAGCATCACAAATTTCACAAAT
AAAGCATTTTTTTCACTGCATTCTAGTTGTGGTTTGTCCAAACTCATCAATGTATCTTATCATGTCTGGC
TCTAGCTATCCCGCCCCTAACTCCGCCCATCCCGCCCCTAACTCCGCCCAGTTCCGCCCATTCTCCGCCC
CATGGCTGACTAATTTTTTTTATTTATGCAGAGGCCGAGGCCGCCTCGGCCTCTGAGCTATTCCAGAAGT
AGTGAGGAGGCTTTTTTGGAGGCCTAGGGACGTACCCAATTCGCCCTATAGTGAGTCGTATTACGCGCGC
TCACTGGCCGTCGTTTTACAACGTCGTGACTGGGAAAACCCTGGCGTTACCCAACTTAATCGCCTTGCAG
CACATCCCCCTTTCGCCAGCTGGCGTAATAGCGAAGAGGCCCGCACCGATCGCCCTTCCCAACAGTTGCG
CAGCCTGAATGGCGAATGGG
[124 nt withheld, positions 7931-8054]
C
[91 nt withheld, positions 8056-8146]
A
[49 nt withheld, positions 8148-8196]
CCTTTGACGTTGGAGTCCACGTTCTTT
[37 nt withheld, positions 8224-8260]
ACCCTATCTCGGTCTATTCTTTTGATTTATAAGGGATTTTGCCGATTTCGGCCTATTGGTTAAAAAATGA
GCTGATTTAACAAAAATTTAACGCGAATTTTAACAAAATATTAACGCTTACAATTTAGGTGGCACTTTTC
GGGGAAATGTGCGCGGAACCCCTATTTGTTTATTTTTCTAAATACATTCAAATATGTATCCGCTCATGAG
ACAATAACCCTGATAAATGCTTCAATAATATTGAAAAAGGAAGAGTATGAGTATTCAACATTTCCGTGTC
GCCCTTATTCCCTTTTTTGCGGCATTTTGCCTTCCTGTTTTTGCTCACCCAGAAACGCTGGTGAAAGTAA
AAGATGCTGAAGATCAGTTGGGTGCACGAGTGGGTTACATCGAACTGGATCTCAACAGCGGTAAGATCCT
TGAGAGTTTTCGCCCCGAAGAACGTTTTCCAATGATGAGCACTTTTAAAGTTCTGCTATGTGGCGCGGTA
TTATCCCGTATTGACGCCGGGCAAGAGCAACTCGGTCGCCGCATACACTATTCTCAGAATGACTTGGTTG
AGTACTCACCAGTCACAGAAAAGCATCTTACGGATGGCATGACAGTAAGAGAATTATGCAGTGCTGCCAT
AACCATGAGTGATAACACTGCGGCCAACTTACTTCTGACAACGATCGGAGGACCGAAGGAGCTAACCGCT
TTTTTGCACAACATGGGGGATCATGTAACTCGCCTTGATCGTTGGGAACCGGAGCTGAATGAAGCCATAC
CAAACGACGAGCGTGACACCACGATGCCTGTAGCAATGGCAACAACGTTGCGCAAACTATTAACTGGCGA
ACTACTTACTCTAGCTTCCCGGCAACAATTAATAGACTGGATGGAGGCGGATAAAGTTGCAGGACCACTT
CTGCGCTCGGCCCTTCCGGCTGGCTGGTTTATTGCTGATAAATCTGGAGCCGGTGAGCGTGGGTCTCGCG
GTATCATTGCAGCACTGGGGCCAGATGGTAAGCCCTCCCGTATCGTAGTTATCTACACGACGGGGAGTCA
GGCAACTATGGATGAACGAAATAGACAGATCGCTGAGATAGGTGCCTCACTGATTAAGCATTGGTAACTG
TCAGACCAAGTTTACTCATATATACTTTAGATTGATTTAAAACTTCATTTTTAATTTAAAAGGATCTAGG
TGAAGATCCTTTTTGATAATCTCATGACCAAAATCCCTTAACGTGAGTTTTCGTTCCACTGAGCGTCAGA
CCCCGTAGAAAAGATCAAAGGATCTTCTTGAGATCCTTTTTTTCTGCGCGTAATCTGCTGCTTGCAAACA
AAAAAACCACCGCTACCAGCGGTGGTTTGTTTGCCGGATCAAGAGCTACCAACTCTTTTTCCGAAGGTAA
CTGGCTTCAGCAGAGCGCAGATACCAAATACTGTTCTTCTAGTGTAGCCGTAGTTAGGCCACCACTTCAA
GAACTCTGTAGCACCGCCTACATACCTCGCTCTGCTAATCCTGTTACCAGTGGCTGCTGCCAGTGGCGAT
AAGTCGTGTCTTACCGGGTTGGACTCAAGACGATAGTTACCGGATAAGGCGCAGCGGTCGGGCTGAACGG
GGGGTTCGTGCACACAGCCCAGCTTGGAGCGAACGACCTACACCGAACTGAGATACCTACAGCGTGAGCT
ATGAGAAAGCGCCACGCTTCCCGAAGGGAGAAAGGCGGACAGGTATCCGGTAAGCGGCAGGGTCGGAACA
GGAGAGCGCACGAGGGAGCTTCCAGGGGGAAACGCCTGGTATCTTTATAGTCCTGTCGGGTTTCGCCACC
TCTGACTTGAGCGTCGATTTTTGTGATGCTCGTCAGGGGGGCGGAGCCTATGGAAAAACGCCAGCAACGC
GGCCTTTTTACGGTTCCTGGCCTTTTGCTGGCCTTTTGCTCACATGTTCTTTCCTGCGTTATCCCCTGAT
TCTGTGGATAACCGTATTACCGCCTTTGAGTGAGCTGATACCGCTCGCCGCAGCCGAACGACCGAGCGCA
GCGAGTCAGTGAGCGAGGAAGCGGAAGAGCGCCCAATACGCAAACCGCCTCTCCCCGCGCGTTGGCCGAT
TCATTAATGCAGCTGGCACGACAGGTTTCCCGACTGGAAAGCGGGCAGTGAGCGCAACGCAATTAATGTG
AGTTAGCTCACTCATTAGGCACCCCAGGCTTTACACTTTATGCTTCCGGCTCGTATGTTGTGTGGAATTG
TGAGCGGATAACAATTTCACACAGGAAACAGCTATGACCATGATTACGCCAAGCGCGCAATTAACCCTCA
CTAAAGGGAACAAAAGCTGGAGCTGCAAGC
Features (pLannotate 1.2.2; 31 found; start..end, strand, type, name):
      5..231     +  promoter       RSV promoter: Rous sarcoma virus enhancer/promoter
    232..412     +  LTR            5' LTR (truncated): truncated 5' long terminal repeat (LTR) from HIV-1
    459..584     +  misc_feature   HIV-1 Ψ: packaging signal of human immunodeficiency virus type 1
    568..931     +  CDS            HIV-1 gag (fragment): gag protein from human immunodeficiency virus 1; gag
   1077..1310    +  misc_feature   RRE: The Rev response element (RRE) of HIV-1 allows for Rev-dependent mRNA export from the nucleus to the cytoplasm.
   1687..1713    +  CDS            Rev (fragment): human immunodeficiency virus 1 (HIV-1) Rev protein; rev; enhances nuclear export of unspliced and incompletely spliced viral mRNAs
   1720..1743    +  promoter       SV40 promoter (fragment): SV40 early promoter
   1744..1815    +  promoter       SV40 promoter (fragment): SV40 enhancer and early promoter
   1839..1974    +  rep_origin     SV40 ori: SV40 origin of replication
   2020..2616    +  CDS            PuroR (fragment): puromycin N-acetyltransferase; pac from Streptomyces; confers resistance to puromycin
   2665..2782    +  misc_feature   cPPT/CTS: central polypurine tract and central termination sequence of HIV-1
   2847..2913    +  CDS            small t antigen (fragment): SV40 (simian virus 40) small t antigen
   2920..4098    +  promoter       EF-1α promoter: strong constitutive promoter for human elongation factor EF-1α
   4115..5422    +  CDS            ZNF483 (fragment): ZN483_HUMAN - Also known as KIAA1962, ZKSCAN16. Experimental evidence at protein level: Swiss-Prot protein existence level 1. May be involved in transcriptional regulation. From Homo sapiens (Human).
   6362..6415    +  promoter       U6 promoter (fragment): RNA polymerase III promoter for human U6 snRNA
   6457..7045    +  misc_feature   WPRE: woodchuck hepatitis virus posttranscriptional regulatory element
   7096..7115    +  misc_feature   cPPT/CTS (fragment): central polypurine tract and central termination sequence of HIV-1
   7117..7350    +  LTR            3' LTR (ΔU3): self-inactivating 3' long terminal repeat (LTR) from HIV-1
   7428..7549    +  polyA_signal   SV40 poly(A) signal: SV40 polyadenylation signal
   7589..7724    +  rep_origin     SV40 ori: SV40 origin of replication
   7745..7763    -  promoter       T7 promoter: promoter for bacteriophage T7 RNA polymerase
   7771..7926    +  CDS            lacZα (fragment): LacZα fragment of β-galactosidase; lacZ fragment
   7931..8359    +  rep_origin     f1 ori (sequence partly withheld): f1 bacteriophage origin of replication; arrow indicates direction of (+) strand synthesis
   8412..8516    +  promoter       AmpR promoter: bla
   8517..9377    +  CDS            AmpR: β-lactamase; bla; confers resistance to ampicillin, carbenicillin, and related antibiotics
   9548..10136   +  rep_origin     ori: high-copy-number ColE1/pMB1/pBR322/pUC origin of replication
  10319..10411   +  CDS            lacI (fragment): lac repressor; lacI; The lac repressor binds to the lac operator to inhibit transcription in E. coli. This inhibition can be relieved by adding lactose or isopropyl-β-D-thiogalactopyranoside (IPTG).
  10424..10445   +  protein_bind   CAP binding site: CAP binding activates transcription in the presence of cAMP. E. coli catabolite activator protein
  10460..10490   +  promoter       lac promoter: promoter for the E. coli lac operon
  10498..10514   +  protein_bind   lac operator: The lac repressor binds to the lac operator to inhibit transcription in E. coli. This inhibition can be relieved by adding lactose or isopropyl-β-D-thiogalactopyranoside (IPTG). lac repressor encoded by lacI
  10559..10577   +  promoter       T3 promoter: promoter for bacteriophage T3 RNA polymerase
