[The description below was written by a language model from this plasmid's Addgene catalogue record and pLannotate feature annotations shown in this document.]
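Description:
TFORF1223 is a lentiviral mammalian expression plasmid built on the pLX_TRC317 backbone, one member of a barcoded collection of human transcription factor open reading frames. It carries human ZNF483 (also known as ZKSCAN16 or ZSCAN48), a zinc-finger protein thought to act in transcriptional regulation, under the strong constitutive EF-1α promoter. The catalogue lists a 2,336 bp insert. The automated annotation matches ZNF483 over only about 1.3 kb immediately downstream of the promoter and leaves the following stretch unannotated, so the table appears to capture only part of the ORF. The record states that each construct has a unique 24-bp barcode for identifying the transcription factor in pooled screens, but the barcode is not annotated as a feature. A WPRE follows the insert region and enhances transcript stability and expression.

The viral architecture is that of a third-generation, self-inactivating vector: an RSV promoter drives a truncated HIV-1 5' LTR, followed by the Ψ packaging signal with a gag fragment, the RRE for Rev-dependent nuclear export, a cPPT/CTS, and a ΔU3 3' LTR with a downstream SV40 polyadenylation signal. Upstream of the EF-1α cassette, an SV40 early promoter/origin region drives puromycin N-acetyltransferase, allowing selection of transduced cells. In bacteria the plasmid is maintained through a high-copy ColE1/pUC-type origin and ampicillin resistance. An f1 origin, lac regulatory remnants, T7 and T3 promoters and several small fragment hits are also present as backbone carry-over. The depositor warns that the plasmid can recombine. Its intended use is overexpression of ZNF483, alone or in pooled transcription factor screens such as directed differentiation studies.
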