Addgene plasmid #143940: TFORF1223
Purpose: Lentiviral vector for overexpressing transcription factor ORFs with unique 24-bp barcodes. Barcodes facilitate identification of transcription factors in pooled screens.
Depositing lab: Feng Zhang. Depositing organization: Broad Institute. Publication: A transcription factor atlas of directed differentiation. Joung J, Ma S, Tay T, Geiger-Schuller KR, Kirchgatterer PC, Verdine VK, Guo B, Arias-Garcia MA, Allen WE, Singh A, Kuksenko O, Abudayyeh OO, Gootenberg JS, Fu Z, Macrae RK, Buenrostro JD, Regev A, Zhang F. Cell. 2023 Jan 5;186(1):209-229.e26. doi: 10.1016/j.cell.2022.11.026. PubMed 36608654.
Backbone
  Vector backbone: pLX_TRC317
  Backbone manufacturer: Broad Institute Genetic Perturbation Platform
  Backbone size w/o insert (bp): 8264
  Vector type: Mammalian Expression, Lentiviral
  Selectable markers: Puromycin
Growth in bacteria
  Bacterial resistance: Ampicillin, 100 μg/mL
  Growth temperature: 37°C
  Growth strain: NEB Stable
  Copy number: High Copy
Gene/Insert
  Gene/Insert name: ZNF483
  Species: H. sapiens (human)
  Insert size (bp): 2336
  Entrez Gene: ZNF483 (a.k.a. ZKSCAN16, ZSCAN48)
  Promoter: EF1a
  Cloning method: Unknown
  Sequencing primers: 5′ GGGTGGAGACTGAAGTTAGGCCAG; 3′ CACATAGCGTAAAAGGAGCAACATAG
Terms and licenses: Academic/Nonprofit Terms; Industry Terms: Not Available to Industry
Depositor comments: NM_133464,XM_017014337,XM_017014338,XM_011518300,ENST00000309235 . The transcription factor ORF portion of this plasmid was synthesized by Genewiz. Please test multiple small colonies in case of plasmid recombination. To make this collection available in a timely manner, a portion of this collection was not fully sequenced by Addgene. If an Addgene verified full plasmid sequence is not available, please contact us prior to placing an order to request the full sequence.
How to cite: TFORF1223 was a gift from Feng Zhang (Addgene plasmid # 143940 ; http://n2t.net/addgene:143940 ; RRID:Addgene_143940)
