>Addgene plasmid #143940 | TFORF1223 | depositor partial sequence | sequence record 283947 | Insert
ACCGCCACCATGCAAGCTGTAGTGCCCTTGAACAAGATGACAGCCATCTCACCAGAACCTCAAACTCTGG
CCTCGACTGAACAAAATGAGGTCCCAAGAGTGGTTACTTCTGGGGAACAAGAAGCTATTTTAAGAGGAAA
TGCTGCTGATGCAGAGTCTTTCAGACAGAGGTTTAGGTGGTTTTGTTACTCAGAAGTAGCTGGACCCAGG
AAAGCTCTGAGTCAACTCTGGGAGCTCTGCAATCAGTGGCTGAGACCAGACATTCACACGAAAGAACAGA
TTTTAGAGCTTCTGGTGTTTGAGCAGTTCCTGACCATTTTGCCTGGGGAGATCAGGATTTGGGTAAAGTC
ACAACATCCTGAGAGTAGTGAGGAAGTGGTGACCCTAATAGAAGATTTGACCCAGATGCTTGAAGAAAAA
GATCCAGTCTCTCAAGATTCTACTGTTTCCCAAGAGGAGAACTCAAAAGAGGATAAAATGGTCACTGTTT
GTCCCAATACTGAGTCCTGTGAATCTATAACATTGAAGGATGTAGCTGTGAACTTTTCAAGAGGAGAGTG
GAAGAAGCTGGAGCCTTTTCAAAAGGAGCTATATAAGGAAGTGCTACTGGAAAACCTCAGGAACCTAGAA
TTTCTGGACTTTCCAGTTTCAAAATTAGAGTTGATTTCCCAGCTAAAGTGGGTTGAATTGCCATGGCTGC
TGGAAGAAGTCTCAAAAAGCTCCCGACTAGATGAATCAGCTTTAGATAAAATAATAGAAAGGTGCCTCAG
GGATGATGATCATGGCTTGATGGAAGAATCCCAGCAATATTGTGGCAGCTCAGAGGAGGATCACGGTAAT
CAGGGAAATTCAAAAGGAAGAGTCGCACAAAACAAAACTCTTGGGAGTGGCAGTAGGGGTAAGAAATTTG
ACCCAGATAAAAGCCCCTTTGGACATAATTTCAAAGAAACTTCAGACTTAATTAAACATCTGAGAGTCTA
CTTGAGGAAGAAATCTCGGAGGTATAATGAAAGCAAGAAACCCTTCAGTTTTCATTCAGACCTTGTTCTG
AACCGCAAGGAGAAAACCGCCGGAGAAAAGTCACGGAAATCTAATGATGGTGGGAAAGTCCTGAGTCACT
CTTCAGCTCTTACTGAACATCAGAAACGTCAGAAGATTCATTTGGGGGATAGGTCCCAAAAATGCAGTAA
GTGTGGGATAATCTTTATTAGAAGATCAACTCTTTCTAGGAGAAAAACCCCTATGTGTGAGAAATGTCGG
AAAGATTCATGTCAAGAAGCAGCCTTAAATAAAGATGAGGGAAATGAGAGTGGAGAAAAAACTCATAAAT
GTAGTAAGTGTGGAAAAGCCTTTGGCTATAGCGCCTCACTCACCAAACATCGGAGAATTCACACTGGAGA
AAAACCCTATATGTGTAATGAATGTGGAAAAGCTTTTAGTGATAGTTCATCGCTCACACCACATCATAGA
ACTCATAGTGGAGAGAAACCCTTCAAATGTGATGACTGTGGGAAAGGTTTCACCCTAAGTGCTCACCTCA
TTAAACATCAGAGAATTCATACTGGAGAAAAACCTTATAAATGTAAAGACTGTGGGAGACCCTTTAGTGA
CAGTTCATCTCTTATTCAACATCAGCGAATTCATACTGGAGAAAAACCCTATACATGTAGCAATTGTGGA
AAATCCTTCAGTCATAGCTCATCCCTTTCCAAACATCAGAGAATTCATACTGGAGAGAAACCCTATAAAT
GTGGCGAATGTGGAAAAGCCTTTAGGCAGAATTCATGCCTTACCCGGCATCAGAGAATTCACACTGGAGA
AAAACCATATTTGTGTAATGATTGCGGAATGACTTTTAGCCATTTTACGTCTGTGATTTATCATCAAAGA
CTTCATTCAGGAGAAAAACCCTACAAATGTAACCAGTGTGAGAAAGCCTTCCCAACCCATTCACTGCTAA
GTCGTCATCAGAGAATTCATACTGGTGTAAAACCTTATAAATGTAAAGAATGTGGGAAGTCCTTCAGTCA
GAGTTCATCTCTTAATGAGCACCACCGAATTCATACAGGAGAGAAACCCTATGAGTGTAACTATTGTGGT
GCAACCTTTAGTCGAAGCTCAATCCTTGTAGAACACCTAAAAATTCATACCGGAAGGAGAGAATATGAAT
GTAACGAATGTGAGAAGACATTTAAAAGTAATTCAGGCCTCATTAGACATCGGGGATTTCACTCTGCAGA
GTAGTAATGAACTAGTCCGTAACTTGAAAGTATTTCGATTTCTTGGCTTTATATATCTTGTGGAAAGGAC
GACCTGAGCTCCACGAACTGATTGGA
