>Addgene plasmid #143940 | TFORF1223 | depositor partial sequence | sequence record 283948 | Barcode
CCTGAGCTCCACGAACTGATTGGA
